Addgene plasmid #22149: pEBB-II-I-EGFP delta isoform
Depositing lab: Ananda Roy. Depositing organization: Tufts University. Publication: Alternatively spliced isoforms of TFII-I. Complex formation, nuclear translocation, and differential gene regulation. Cheriyath V, Roy AL. J Biol Chem. 2000 Aug 25. 275(34):26300-8. 10.1074/jbc.M002980200 PubMed 10854432.
Backbone
  Vector backbone: pEBB
  Backbone size w/o insert (bp): 6000
  Vector type: Mammalian Expression
Growth in bacteria
  Bacterial resistance: Ampicillin, 100 μg/mL
  Growth temperature: 37°C
  Growth strain: DH5alpha
  Copy number: Unknown
Gene/Insert
  Gene/Insert name: TFII-I (alt name: TFII-I delta isoform)
  Species: H. sapiens (human)
  Insert size (bp): 2900
  Entrez Gene: GTF2I (a.k.a. BAP135, BTKAP1, DIWS, GTFII-I, IB291, SPIN, TFII-I, WBS, WBSCR6)
  Tag / fusion protein: GFP (C terminal on insert)
  Cloning method: Restriction Enzyme; 5′ cloning site BamHI (unknown if destroyed); 3′ cloning site SnaB1 (unknown if destroyed)
  Sequencing primers: 5′ EF-1a Forward; 3′ EGFP-N
Terms and licenses: Academic/Nonprofit Terms; Industry Terms: Not Available to Industry
Depositor comments: The internal restriction sites may not be correct
How to cite: pEBB-II-I-EGFP delta isoform was a gift from Ananda Roy (Addgene plasmid # 22149 ; http://n2t.net/addgene:22149 ; RRID:Addgene_22149)
