[The description below was written by a language model from this plasmid's Addgene catalogue record and pLannotate feature annotations shown in this document.]
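Description:
pEBB-II-I-EGFP delta isoform is a mammalian expression plasmid built on the pEBB backbone (about 6 kb) that carries the delta splice isoform of human TFII-I (gene GTF2I), a multifunctional transcription factor, fused at its C terminus to a green fluorescent protein. The roughly 2.9 kb insert was placed between BamHI and SnaBI sites, and the depositor's full sequence totals just under 9 kb. In bacteria the plasmid is maintained through a high-copy ColE1/pUC-type origin and selected with ampicillin via the β-lactamase gene. An M13 phage origin is also annotated, along with remnants of lac regulatory elements, lacZα, bom and rop inherited from earlier cloning vectors. No mammalian selection marker appears in the record.

Expression is driven by the strong constitutive human EF-1α promoter, which lies directly upstream of the TFII-I coding region. A short SV40 early promoter segment and a small t antigen fragment precede it. The TFII-I open reading frame continues through a short polylinker remnant into the fluorescent protein. The automated annotation labels this reporter EBFP and matches the insert to the rat Gtf2i entry, but the catalogue fields identify them as EGFP and human TFII-I; such close homologues are often mislabelled by similarity-based tools. A G-CSF stem-loop destabilising element is annotated just downstream of the reporter, which suggests G-CSF-derived 3′ sequence, although no polyadenylation signal is annotated. The depositor cautions that internal restriction sites may not be accurate. The associated study examined complex formation, nuclear translocation and differential gene regulation among TFII-I isoforms, so this construct is suited to visualising the subcellular localisation of the delta isoform and testing its function in transfected mammalian cells.
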