Features (pLannotate 1.2.2; 19 found; start..end, strand, type, name):
      2..94      +  CDS            lacI (fragment): lac repressor; lacI; The lac repressor binds to the lac operator to inhibit transcription in E. coli. This inhibition can be relieved by adding lactose or isopropyl-β-D-thiogalactopyranoside (IPTG).
    107..128     +  protein_bind   CAP binding site: CAP binding activates transcription in the presence of cAMP. E. coli catabolite activator protein
    143..173     +  promoter       lac promoter: promoter for the E. coli lac operon
    181..197     +  protein_bind   lac operator: The lac repressor binds to the lac operator to inhibit transcription in E. coli. This inhibition can be relieved by adding lactose or isopropyl-β-D-thiogalactopyranoside (IPTG). lac repressor encoded by lacI
    252..462     +  promoter       SV40 promoter: SV40 early promoter
    484..550     +  CDS            small t antigen (fragment): SV40 (simian virus 40) small t antigen
    558..1739    +  promoter       EF-1α promoter: strong constitutive promoter for human elongation factor EF-1α
   1797..4667    +  CDS            Gtf2i: GTF2I_RAT - Experimental evidence at protein level: Swiss-Prot protein existence level 1. Interacts with the basal transcription machinery by coordinating the formation of a multiprotein complex at the C-FOS promoter, and linking specific signal responsive activator complexes. Promotes the formation of stable high-order complexes of SRF and PHOX1 and interacts cooperatively with PHOX1 to promote serum-inducible transcription of a reporter gene deriven by the C-FOS serum response element (SRE). Acts as a coregulator for USF1 by binding independently two promoter elements, a pyrimidine-rich init
   4667..4699    +  misc_feature   MCS (fragment): multiple cloning site
   4707..5423    +  CDS            EBFP: EBFP is a basic (constitutively fluorescent) blue fluorescent protein published in 1998, derived from Aequorea victoria.
   5444..5536    +  ncRNA          G-CSF SLDE: Accession: RF00183 - G-CSF factor stem-loop destabilising element (SLDE)
   6105..6262    +  CDS            lacZα (fragment): LacZα fragment of β-galactosidase; lacZ fragment
   6268..6319    -  misc_feature   bom (fragment): basis of mobility region from pBR322
   6338..6718    +  rep_origin     M13 ori (sequence partly withheld): M13 bacteriophage origin of replication; arrow indicates direction of (+) strand synthesis
   6794..6843    -  misc_feature   bom (fragment): basis of mobility region from pBR322
   6945..6980    -  CDS            rop (fragment): Rop protein, which maintains plasmids at low copy number; rop
   7075..7179    +  promoter       AmpR promoter: bla
   7180..8040    +  CDS            AmpR: β-lactamase; bla; confers resistance to ampicillin, carbenicillin, and related antibiotics
   8211..8799    +  rep_origin     ori: high-copy-number ColE1/pMB1/pBR322/pUC origin of replication
>Addgene plasmid #22149 | pEBB-II-I-EGFP delta isoform | depositor full sequence | sequence record 9954 | Author sequence
AGCGCCCAATACGCAAACCGCCTCTCCCCGCGCGTTGGCCGATTCATTAATGCAGCTGGCACGACAGGTT
TCCCGACTGGAAAGCGGGCAGTGAGCGCAACGCAATTAATGTGAGTTAGCTCACTCATTAGGCACCCCAG
GCTTTACACTTTATGCTTCCGGCTCGTATGTTGTGTGGAATTGTGAGCGGATAACAATTTCACACAGGAA
ACAGCTATGACCATGATTACGCCAAGCTTCCAGGCTCCCCAGCAGGCAGAAGTATGCAAAGCATGCATCT
CAATTAGTCAGCAACCATAGTCCCGCCCCTAACTCCGCCCATCCCGCCCCTAACTCCGCCCAGTTCCGCC
CATTCTCCGCCCCATGGCTGACTAATTTTTTTTATTTATGCAGAGGCCGAGGCCGCCTCGGCCTCTGAGC
TATTCCAGAAGTAGTGAGGAGGCTTTTTTGGAGGCCTAGGCTTTTGCAAAAAGCTTTGCAAAGATGGATA
AAGTTTTAAACAGAGAGGAATCTTTGCAGCTAATGGACCTTCTAGGTCTTGAAAGGAGTGGGAATTGGCT
CCGGTGCCCGTCAGTGGGCAGAGCGCACATCGCCCACAGTCCCCGAGAAGTTGGGGGGAGGGGTCGGCAA
TTGAACCGGTGCCTAGAGAAGGTGGCGCGGGGTAAACTGGGAAAGTGATGTCGTGTACTGGCTCCGCCTT
TTTCCCGAGGGTGGGGGAGAACCGTATATAAGTGCAGTAGTCGCCGTGAACGTTCTTTTTCGCAACGGGT
TTGCCGCCAGAACACAGGTAAGTGCCGTGTGTGGTTCCCGCGGGCCTGGCCTCTTTACGGGTTATGGCCC
TTGCGTGCCTTGAATTACTTCCACGCCCCTGGCTGCAGTACGTGATTCTTGATCCCGAGCTTCGGGTTGG
AAGTGGGTGGGAGAGTTCGAGGCCTTGCGCTTAAGGAGCCCCTTCGCCTCGTGCTTGAGTTGAGGCCTGG
CCTGGGCGCTGGGGCCGCCGCGTGCGAATCTGGTGGCACCTTCGCGCCTGTCTCGCTGCTTTCGATAAGT
CTCTAGCCATTTAAAATTTTTGATGACCTGCTGCGACGCTTTTTTTCTGGCAAGATAGTCTTGTAAATGC
GGGCCAAGATCTGCACACTGGTATTTCGGTTTTTGGGGCCGCGGGCGGCGACGGGGCCCGTGCGTCCCAG
CGCACATGTTCGGCGAGGCGGGGCCTGCGAGCGCGGCCACCGAGAATCGGACGGGGGTAGTCTCAAGCTG
GCCGGCCTGCTCTGGTGCCTGGCCTCGCGCCGCCGTGTATCGCCCCGCCCTGGGCGGCAAGGCTGGCCCG
GTCGGCACCAGTTGCGTGAGCGGAAAGATGGCCGCTTCCCGGCCCTGCTGCAGGGAGCTCAAAATGGAGG
ACGCGGCGCTCGGGAGAGCGGGCGGGTGAGTCACCCACACAAAGGAAAAGGGCCTTTCCGTCCTCAGCCG
TCGCTTCATGTGACTCCACGGAGTACCGGGCGCCGTCCAGGCACCTCGATTAGTTCTCGAGCTTTTGGAG
TACGTCGTCTTTAGGTTGGGGGGAGGGGTTTTATGCGATGGAGTTTCCCCACACTGAGTGGGTGGAGACT
GAAGTTAGGCCAGCTTGGCACTTGATGTAATTCTCCTTGGAATTTGCCCTTTTTGAGTTTGGATCTTGGT
TCATTCTCAAGCCTCAGACAGTGGTTCAAAGTTTTTTTCTTCCATTTCAGGTGTCGTGAGGAATTCTCTA
GAGATCCCTCGACCTCGAGATCCATTGTGCTGGATCTACAGGATCCATGGCCCAAGTTGCAATGTCCACC
CTCCCCGTTGAAGATGAGGAGTCCTCGGAGAGCAGGATGGTGGTGACATTCCTCATGTCAGCTCTCGAGT
CCATGTGTAAAGAACTGGCCAAGTCCAAAGCCGAAGTGGCCTGCATTGCAGTGTATGAAACAGACGTGTT
TGTCGTCGGAACTGAAAGAGGACGTGCTTTTGTCAATACCAGAAAGGATTTTCAAAAAGATTTTGTAAAA
TATTGTGTTGAAGAAGAAGAAAAAGCTGCAGAGATGCATAAAATGAAATCTACAACCCAGGCAAATCGGA
TGAGTGTAGATGCTGTAGAAATTGAAACACTCAGAAAAACAGTTGAGGACTATTTCTGCTTTTGCTATGG
GAAAGCTTTAGGCAAATCCACAGTGGTACCTGTACCATATGAGAAGATGCTGCGAGACCAGTCGGCTGTG
GTAGTGCAGGGGCTTCCGGAAGGTGTTGCCTTTAAACACCCCGAGAACTATGATCTTGCAACCCTGAAAT
GGATTTTGGAGAACAAAGCAGGAATTTCATTCATCATTAAGAGACCTTTTTTAGAGCCAAAGAAGCATGT
AGGTGGTCGTGTGATGGTAACAGATGCTGACAGGTCAATACTATCTCCAGGTGGAAGTTGTGGCCCCATC
AAAGTGAAAACTGAACCCACAGAAGATTCTGGCATTTCCCTGGAAATGGCAGCTGTGACAGTAAAGGAAG
AATCAGAAGATCCTGATTATTATCAATATAACATTCAAGGAAGCCACCATTCTTCAGAGGGCAATGAAGG
CACAGAAATGGAAGTACCAGCAGAAGATGATGATTATTCTCCACCGTCTAAGAGACCAAAGGCCAATGAG
CTACCGCAGCCACCAGTCCCGGAACCCGCCAATGCTGGGAAGCGGAAAGTGAGGGAGTTCAACTTCGAGA
AATGGAATGCTCGCATCACTGATCTACGTAAACAAGTTGAAGAATTGTTTGAAAGGAAATATGCTCAAGC
CATAAAAGCCAAAGGTCCGGTGACGATCCCGTACCCTCTTTTCCAGTCTCATGTTGAAGATCTTTATGTA
GAAGGACTTCCTGAAGGAATTCCTTTTAAAAGGCCATCTACTTACGGAATTCCTCGCCTGGAGAGGATAT
TACTTGCAAAGGAAAGGATTCGTTTTGTGATTAAGAAACATGAGCTTCTGAATTCAACACGTGAAGATTT
ACAGCTTGATAAGCCAGCTTCAGGAGTAAAGGAAGAATGGTATGCCAGAATCACTAAATTAAGAAAGATG
GTGGATCAGCTTTTCTGCAAAAAATTTGCGGAACGCTTGGGGAGCACTGAAGCCAAGGCTGTACCGTACC
AAAAATTTGAGGCACACCCGAATGATCTGTACGTGGAAGGACTGCCAGAAAACATTCCTTTCCGAAGTCC
CTCATGGTATGGAATCCCAAGGCTGGAAAAAATCATTCAAGTGGGCAATCGAATTAAATTTGTTATTAAA
AGACCAGAACTTCTGACTCACAGTACCACTGAAGTTACTCAGCCAAGAACGAATACACCAGTCAAAGAAG
ATTGGAATGTCAGAATTACCAAGCTACGGAAGCAAGTGGAAGAGATTTTTAATTTGAAATTTGCTCAAGC
TCTTGGACTCACCGAGGCAGTAAAAGTACCATATCCTGTGTTTGAATCAAACCCGGAGTTCTTGTATGTG
GAAGGCTTGCCAGAGGGGATTCCCTTCCGAAGCCCTACCTGGTTTGGAATTCCACGACTTGAAAGGATCG
TCCGCGGGAGTAATAAAATCAAGTTCGTTGTTAAAAAACCTGAACTAGTTATTTCCTACTTGCCTCCTGG
GATGGCTAGTAAAATAAACACTAAAGCTTTGCAGTCCCCCAAAAGACCACGAAGTCCTGGGAGTAATTCA
AAGGTTCCTGAAATTGAGGTCACCGTGGAAGGCCCTAATAACAACAATCCTCAAACCTCAGCTGTTCGAA
CCCCGACCCAGACTAACGGTTCTAACGTTCCCTTCAAGCCACGAGGGAGAGAGTTTTCCTTTGAGGCCTG
GAATGCCAAAATCACGGACCTAAAACAGAAAGTTGAAAATCTCTTCAATGAGAAATGTGGGGAAGCTCTT
GGCCTTAAACAAGCTGTGAAGGTGCCGTTCGCGTTATTTGAGTCTTTCCCGGAAGACTTTTATGTGGAAG
GCTTACCTGAGGGTGTGCCATTCCGAAGACCATCGACTTTTGGCATTCCGAGACTGGAGAAGATACTCAG
AAACAAAGCCAAAATTAAGTTCATCATTAAAAAGCCCGAAATGTTTGAGACGGCGATTAAGGAGAGCACC
TCCTCTAAGAGCCCTCCCAGAAAAATAAATTCATCACCCAATGTTAATACTACTGCATCAGGTGTTGAAG
ACCTTAACATCATTCAGGTGACAATTCCAGATGATGATAATGAAAGACTCTCGAAAGTTGAAAAAGCTAG
ACAGCTAAGAGAACAAGTGAATGACCTCTTTAGTCGGAAATTTGGTGAAGCTATTGGTATGGGTTTTCCT
GTGAAAGTTCCCTACAGGAAAATCACAATTAACCCTGGCTGTGTGGTGGTTGATGGCATGCCCCCGGGGG
TGTCCTTCAAAGCCCCCAGCTACCTGGAAATCAGCTCCATGAGAAGGATCTTAGACTCTGCCGAGTTTAT
CAAATTCACGGTCATTAGACCATTTCCAGGACTTGTGATTAATAACCAGCTGGTTGATCAGAGTGAGTCA
GAAGGCCCCGTGATACAAGAATCAGCTGAACCAAGCCAGTTGGAAGTTCCAGCCACAGAAGAAATAAAAG
AGACTGATGGAAGCTCTCAGATCAAGCAAGAACCAGACCCCACGTGGTCGACGGTACCGCGGGCCCGGGA
TCCACCGGTCGCCACCATGGTGAGCAAGGGCGAGGAGCTGTTCACCGGGGTGGTGCCCATCCTGGTCGAG
CTGGACGGCGACGTAAACGGCCACAAGTTCAGCGTGTCCGGCGAGGGCGAGGGCGATGCCACCTACGGCA
AGCTGACCCTGAAGTTCATCTGCACCACCGGCAAGCTGCCCGTGCCCTGGCCCACCCTCGTGACCACCCT
GACCCACGGCGTGCAGTGCTTCAGCCGCTACCCCGACCACATGAAGCAGCACGACTTCTTCAAGTCCGCC
ATGCCCGAAGGCTACGTCCAGGAGCGCACCATCTTCTTCAAGGACGACGGCAACTACAAGACCCGCGCCG
AGGTGAAGTTCGAGGGCGACACCCTGGTGAACCGCATCGAGCTGAAGGGCATCGACTTCAAGGAGGACGG
CAACATCCTGGGGCACAAGCTGGAGTACAACTTCAACAGCCACAACGTCTATATCATGGCCGACAAGCAG
AAGAACGGCATCAAGGTGAACTTCAAGATCCGCCACAACATCGAGGACGGCAGCGTGCAGCTCGCCGACC
ACTACCAGCAGAACACCCCCATCGGCGACGGCCCCGTGCTGCTGCCCGACAACCACTACCTGAGCACCCA
GTCCGCCCTGAGCAAAGACCCCAACGAGAAGCGCGATCACATGGTCCTGCTGGAGTTCGTGACCGCCGCC
GGGATCACTCTCGGCATGGACGAGCTGTACAAGTAAAGCGGCCGCGACTCTAGAGTGAGGGTCCCCACCT
GGGACCCTTGAGAGTATCAGGTCTCCCACGTGGGAGACAAGAAATCCCTGTTTAATATTTAAACAGCAGT
GTTCCCCATCTGGGTCCTTGCACCCCTCACTCTGGCCTCAGCCGACTGCACAGCGGCCCCTGCATCCCCT
TGGCTGTGAGGCCCCTGGACAAGCAGAGGTGGCCAGAGCTGGGAGGCATGGCCCTGGGGTCCCACGAATT
TGCTGGGGAATCTCGTTTTTCTTCTTAAGACTTTTGGGACATGGTTTGACTCCCGAACATCACCGACGCG
TCTCCTGTTTTTCTGGGTGGCCTCGGGACACCTGCCCTGCCCCCACGAGGGTCAGGACTGTGACTCTTTT
TAGGGCCAGGCAGGTGCCTGGACATTTGCCTTGCTGGACGGGGACTGGGGATGTGGGAGGGAGCAGACAG
GAGGAATCATGTCAGGCCTGTGTGTGAAAGGAAGCTCCACTGTCACCCTCCACCTCTTCACCCCCCACTC
ACCAGTGTCCCCTCCACTGTCACATTGTAACTGAACTTCAGGATAATAAAGTGTTTGCCTCCAAAAAAAA
AAAAAAAAAAAAAAAAAAAAAAAAAAAAAAAAAAAAAAAAAAAAAAAAAAAAAAAAAAAAAAAAAAAAAA
AAAAAAAAAAAAGAATTCACTGGCCGTCGTTTTACAACGTCGTGACTGGGAAAACCCTGGCGTTACCCAA
CTTAATCGCCTTGCAGCACATCCCCCTTTCGCCAGCTGGCGTAATAGCGAAGAGGCCCGCACCGATCGCC
CTTCCCAACAGTTGCGCAGCCTGAATGGCGAATGGCGCCTGATGCGGTATTTTCTCCTTACGCATCTGTG
CGGTATTTCACACCGCATA
[142 nt withheld, positions 6320-6461]
C
[141 nt withheld, positions 6463-6603]
CCTTTGACGTTGGAGTCCACGTTCTTT
[37 nt withheld, positions 6631-6667]
ACCCTATCTCGGGCTATTCTTTTGATTTATAAGGGATTTTGCCGATTTCGGCCTATTGGTTAAAAAATGA
GCTGATTTAACAAAAATTTAACGCGAATTTTAACAAAATATTAACGTTTACAATTTTATGGTGCACTCTC
AGTACAATCTGCTCTGATGCCGCATAGTTAAGCCAGCCCCGACACCCGCCAACACCCGCTGACGCGCCCT
GACGGGCTTGTCTGCTCCCGGCATCCGCTTACAGACAAGCTGTGACCGTCTCCGGGAGCTGCATGTGTCA
GAGGTTTTCACCGTCATCACCGAAACGCGCGAGACGAAAGGGCCTCGTGATACGCCTATTTTTATAGGTT
AATGTCATGATAATAATGGTTTCTTAGACGTCAGGTGGCACTTTTCGGGGAAATGTGCGCGGAACCCCTA
TTTGTTTATTTTTCTAAATACATTCAAATATGTATCCGCTCATGAGACAATAACCCTGATAAATGCTTCA
ATAATATTGAAAAAGGAAGAGTATGAGTATTCAACATTTCCGTGTCGCCCTTATTCCCTTTTTTGCGGCA
TTTTGCCTTCCTGTTTTTGCTCACCCAGAAACGCTGGTGAAAGTAAAAGATGCTGAAGATCAGTTGGGTG
CACGAGTGGGTTACATCGAACTGGATCTCAACAGCGGTAAGATCCTTGAGAGTTTTCGCCCCGAAGAACG
TTTTCCAATGATGAGCACTTTTAAAGTTCTGCTATGTGGCGCGGTATTATCCCGTATTGACGCCGGGCAA
GAGCAACTCGGTCGCCGCATACACTATTCTCAGAATGACTTGGTTGAGTACTCACCAGTCACAGAAAAGC
ATCTTACGGATGGCATGACAGTAAGAGAATTATGCAGTGCTGCCATAACCATGAGTGATAACACTGCGGC
CAACTTACTTCTGACAACGATCGGAGGACCGAAGGAGCTAACCGCTTTTTTGCACAACATGGGGGATCAT
GTAACTCGCCTTGATCGTTGGGAACCGGAGCTGAATGAAGCCATACCAAACGACGAGCGTGACACCACGA
TGCCTGTAGCAATGGCAACAACGTTGCGCAAACTATTAACTGGCGAACTACTTACTCTAGCTTCCCGGCA
ACAATTAATAGACTGGATGGAGGCGGATAAAGTTGCAGGACCACTTCTGCGCTCGGCCCTTCCGGCTGGC
TGGTTTATTGCTGATAAATCTGGAGCCGGTGAGCGTGGGTCTCGCGGTATCATTGCAGCACTGGGGCCAG
ATGGTAAGCCCTCCCGTATCGTAGTTATCTACACGACGGGGAGTCAGGCAACTATGGATGAACGAAATAG
ACAGATCGCTGAGATAGGTGCCTCACTGATTAAGCATTGGTAACTGTCAGACCAAGTTTACTCATATATA
CTTTAGATTGATTTAAAACTTCATTTTTAATTTAAAAGGATCTAGGTGAAGATCCTTTTTGATAATCTCA
TGACCAAAATCCCTTAACGTGAGTTTTCGTTCCACTGAGCGTCAGACCCCGTAGAAAAGATCAAAGGATC
TTCTTGAGATCCTTTTTTTCTGCGCGTAATCTGCTGCTTGCAAACAAAAAAACCACCGCTACCAGCGGTG
GTTTGTTTGCCGGATCAAGAGCTACCAACTCTTTTTCCGAAGGTAACTGGCTTCAGCAGAGCGCAGATAC
CAAATACTGTCCTTCTAGTGTAGCCGTAGTTAGGCCACCACTTCAAGAACTCTGTAGCACCGCCTACATA
CCTCGCTCTGCTAATCCTGTTACCAGTGGCTGCTGCCAGTGGCGATAAGTCGTGTCTTACCGGGTTGGAC
TCAAGACGATAGTTACCGGATAAGGCGCAGCGGTCGGGCTGAACGGGGGGTTCGTGCACACAGCCCAGCT
TGGAGCGAACGACCTACACCGAACTGAGATACCTACAGCGTGAGCTATGAGAAAGCGCCACGCTTCCCGA
AGGGAGAAAGGCGGACAGGTATCCGGTAAGCGGCAGGGTCGGAACAGGAGAGCGCACGAGGGAGCTTCCA
GGGGGAAACGCCTGGTATCTTTATAGTCCTGTCGGGTTTCGCCACCTCTGACTTGAGCGTCGATTTTTGT
GATGCTCGTCAGGGGGGCGGAGCCTATGGAAAAACGCCAGCAACGCGGCCTTTTTACGGTTCCTGGCCTT
TTGCTGGCCTTTTGCTCACATGTTCTTTCCTGCGTTATCCCCTGATTCTGTGGATAACCGTATTACCGCC
TTTGAGTGAGCTGATACCGCTCGCCGCAGCCGAACGACCGAGCGCAGCGAGTCAGTGAGCGAGGAAGC
