>Addgene plasmid #22149 | pEBB-II-I-EGFP delta isoform | addgene partial sequence | sequence record 27959 | 22149 with hTFII-I_F2
CTATCTCCAGGTGGAAGTTGTGGCCCCATCAAAGTGAAAACTGAACCCACAGAAGATTCTGGCATTTCCC
TGGAAATGGCAGCTGTGACAGTAAAGGAAGAATCAGAAGATCCTGATTATTATCAATATAACATTCAAGG
AAGCCACCATTCTTCAGAGGGCAATGAAGGCACAGAAATGGAAGTACCAGCAGAAGATGATGATTATTCT
CCACCGTCTAAGAGACCAAAGGCCAATGAGCTACCGCAGCCACCAGTCCCGGAACCCGCCAATGCTGGGA
AGCGGAAAGTGAGGGAGTTCAACTTCGAGAAATGGAATGCTCGCATCACTGATCTACGTAAACAAGTTGA
AGAATTGTTTGAAAGGAAATATGCTCAAGCCATAAAAGCCAAAGGTCCGGTGACGATCCCGTACCCTCTT
TTCCAGTCTCATGTTGAAGATCTTTATGTAGAAGGACTTCCTGAAGGAATTCCTTTTAAAAGGCCATCTA
CTTACGGAATTCCTCGCCTGGAGAGGATATTACTTGCAAAGGAAAGGATTCGTTTTGTGATTAAGAAACA
TGAGCTTCTGAATTCAACACGTGAAGATTTACAGCTTGATAAGCCAGCTTCAGGAGTAAAGGAAGAATGG
TATGCCAGAATCACTAAATTAAGAAAGATGGTGGATCAGCTTTTCTGCAAAAAATTTGCGGAAGCCTTGG
GGAGCACTGAAGCCANGCTGTACCGTACCAAAAATTTGAGGCACACCCGAATGATCTGTACGTGGAAGGA
CTGCCAGAAACATTCCTTTC
