>Addgene plasmid #22149 | pEBB-II-I-EGFP delta isoform | addgene partial sequence | sequence record 27960 | 22149 with EGFP-N
CGTGGGGTCTGGTTCTTGCTTGATCTGAGAGCTTCCATCAGTCTCTTTTATTTCTTCTGTGGCTGGAACT
TCCAACTGGCTTGGTTCAGCTGATTCTTGTATCACGGGGCCTTCTGACTCACTCTGATCAACCAGCTGGT
TATTAATCACAAGTCCTGGAAATGGTCTAATGACCGTGAATTTGATAAACTCGGCAGAGTCTAAGATCCT
TCTCATGGAGCTGATTTCCAGGTAGCTGGGGGCTTTGAAGGACACCCCCGGGGGCATGCCATCAACCACC
ACACAGCCNGGGTTAATTGTGATTTTCCTGTAGGGAACTTTCACAGGAAAACCCATACCAATAGCTTCAC
CAAATTTCCGACTAAAGAGGTCATTCACTTGTTCTCTTANCTGTCTAGCTTTTTCAACTTTCGAGAGTCT
TTCATTATCATCATCTGGAATTGTCACCTGAATGATGTTAANGTCTTCAACACCTGATGCAGTAGTATTA
ACATTGGGTGATGAATTTATTTTTCTGGGAGGGCTCTTANAGGANGTGCTCTCCNTANTCGCCGTCTCAA
ACATTTCNNGCTTTTTAATGATGAACTTAATTTTGGCTTTGTTTCTGANTA
